>Addgene plasmid #22627 | pJB046 | addgene partial sequence | sequence record 28493 | 22627 with CAT-R
GGTATATCCAGTGATTTTTTTCTCCATTTTAGCTTCCTTAGCTCCTGAAAATCTCGCCAAGCTTGGGGAT
CCTGGTCTCTCCAGCCTCCTTCTTCGGTCTTTTACTTTTTCTCTCTGAGTATCTTTGTCCTCTTCTCCTG
CAATGAAAAGGGCTTTCTCATTCATAGCGAACCCCCTTAAAGGGACAGGCCTGCTTTCCTCCTCCTCTCC
TCCTCCCCTTCTCCTCCCCTTTTCCCCACCTACTCAGGGATACTCCCTTCTCTAAGGGCTCCATCTTCTC
TTTCTGCCTTTCACTGCCAATTGTTTCATTTTCTTTGTTTTTCCTTTTTTCCCTAAGGCTTGCCTGGAAT
TTCGCTTTGCTGCAGAGACATCTGGAAATGTGGATTGAGGGTGGAAATAAAATGAAGATGTCCTGGAAAC
TTCCAACTGATCCTTGGGTCTAATTGGTGTGGGATATGCAGCACAAGCGTGAGAAGCCATGAAGTGAGAG
CCCCAACAGGGGCTCAGAGTCAAAAACCTAGATATTAGCTCCCAAAGTCCTTCCGAATCTGCTCCAGCTC
CCCACATCACTCCTAGCTGCCCTTGGCCCTCTCCACCTTTCCCCTCCCGATTCCTTGGAAAATAAGCGTT
CCTCCCCCACCCCCACCCCCAGCTCTACGAACACAATAGAGAAGAAAAAATTGTCTTTTAAGATAATTTC
CTCCAAATCCTTCTCAGTTTCNACTGCATGAANANAAATGCAGGCTGTCNNNTCNATGAACAGATTGTGA
NTAGGCTGGGGGAGGCTA
