[The description below was written by a language model from this plasmid's Addgene catalogue record.]
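Description:
pJB046 is a chloramphenicol acetyltransferase (CAT) reporter plasmid built on the p18CAT backbone (about 4.7 kb without insert) and designed to measure transcriptional activity of the human myelin proteolipid protein (PLP1) promoter. It is propagated in E. coli under ampicillin selection. The record does not state the origin of replication or copy number, and no feature table is provided, so the detailed layout of the backbone cannot be described beyond its reporter function.

The insert is a human genomic fragment covering the PLP 5′ upstream region, the promoter and part of exon 1, spanning roughly -1088 to +85 relative to the transcription start. It was cloned into a HindIII site, retained at both ends, in the correct orientation to drive CAT expression. The catalogue field lists the insert as 1088 bp, whereas the depositor comments describe it as approximately 1200 bp; the latter is more consistent with the stated coordinates. The defining feature of this construct is a site-directed mutation of "Site 1", an NF-1-like element located at -13 to -3, just upstream of the start site, in which four bases of the motif were substituted to disrupt the putative factor-binding sequence.

Because the CAT gene has no promoter other than the inserted PLP sequence, reporter activity after transfection reflects the strength of the mutated promoter. Comparing it with a corresponding wild-type PLP promoter-CAT construct would show how much the NF-1-like site contributes to PLP transcription, in keeping with the associated study's aim of mapping cis-regulatory elements in the PLP gene. The record does not specify the cell types used for these assays.
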