Addgene plasmid #22627: pJB046
Depositing lab: Lynn Hudson. Depositing organization: National Institute of Neurological Disorders and Strokes (NINDS). Publication: Identification of cis-regulatory elements in the myelin proteolipid protein (PLP) gene. Berndt JA, Kim JG, Hudson LD. J Biol Chem. 1992 Jul 25. 267(21):14730-7. PubMed 1378839.
Backbone
  Vector backbone: p18CAT
  Backbone manufacturer: R. McKinnon
  Backbone size w/o insert (bp): 4728
  Vector type: CAT reporter plasmid
Growth in bacteria
  Bacterial resistance: Ampicillin, 100 μg/mL
  Growth temperature: 37°C
  Growth strain: DH5alpha
  Growth instructions: DH5 alpha
  Copy number: Unknown
Gene/Insert
  Gene/Insert name: human genomic PLP promoter region
  Species: H. sapiens (human)
  Insert size (bp): 1088
  Mutation: Site 1 (NF-like) GGCTGTCAATC to cGCTaTgAATg
  GenBank ID: NG_008863
  Entrez Gene: PLP1 (a.k.a. GPM6C, HLD1, MMPL, PLP, PLP/DM20, PMD, SPG2)
  Cloning method: Restriction Enzyme; 5′ cloning site HindIII (not destroyed); 3′ cloning site HindIII (not destroyed)
  Sequencing primers: 5′ n/a; 3′ n/a
Terms and licenses: Academic/Nonprofit Terms; Industry Terms: Not Available to Industry
Depositor comments: Insert is 1200bp (approx) of the Human PLP 5' upstream, promoter region and Exon1 (-1088 to +85) in the correct orientation. bp -13 to -3 (NF-1 like site) were mutated via Site-Directed Mutagenesis from GGCTGTCAATC to cGCTaTgAATg This PLP DNA cloned by Hudson lab.
How to cite: pJB046 was a gift from Lynn Hudson (Addgene plasmid # 22627 ; http://n2t.net/addgene:22627 ; RRID:Addgene_22627)
